>Addgene plasmid #216634 | pNTI826 | addgene full sequence | sequence record 429975 | Addgene NGS Result
CCTGCAGGCAGCTGCGCGCTCGCTCGCTCACTGAGGCCGCCCGGGCGTCGGGCGACCTTTGGTCGCCCGG
CCTCAGTGAGCGAGCGAGCGCGCAGAGAGGGAGTGGCCAACTCCATCACTAGGGGTTCCTGCGGCCGCAC
GCGTTGTACAGTGTCTAGACTGCAGAGGGCCCTGCGTATGAGTGCAAGTGGGTTTTAGGACCAGGATGAG
GCGGGGTGGGGGTGCCTACCTGACGACCGACCCCGACCCACTGGACAAGCACCCAACCCCCATTCCCCAA
ATTGCGCATCCCCTATCAGAGAGGGGGAGGGGAAACAGGATGCGGCGAGGCGCGTGCGCACTGCCAGCTT
CAGCACCGCGGACAGTGCCTTCGCCCCCGCCTGGCGGCGCGCGCCACCGCCGCCTCAGCACTGAAGGCGC
GCTGACGTCACTCGCCGGTCCCCCGCAAACTCCCCTTCCCGGCCACCTTGGTCGCGTCCGCGCCGCCGCC
GGCCCAGCCGGACCGCACCACGCGAGGCGCGAGATAGGGGGGCACGGGCGCGACCATCTGCGCTGCGGCG
CCGGCGACTCAGCGCTGCCTCAGTCTGCGGTGGGCAGCGGAGGAGTCGTGTCGTGCCTGAGAGCGCAGTC
GAGAAGGATCCGGGCTGCAGGTCGACTCTAGAGCCACCATGGATCTGTACGACGATGACGATAAGCTCGA
GGGGAGCGTGGCAGTCCTGCCTGTGGTCGACTCCACCAATCAGTACCTGCTGGATCGAATCGGCGAGCTG
AAGAGTGGGGATGCTTGCATTGCAGAATATCAGCAGGCAGGGAGAGGAAGCAGAGGGAGGAAATGGTTCT
CTCCTTTTGGAGCTAACCTGTACCTGAGTATGTTTTGGCGCCTGAAGCGGGGACCAGCAGCAATCGGCCT
GGGCCCGGTCATCGGAATTGTCATGGCAGAAGCGCTGCGAAAGCTGGGAGCAGACAAGGTGCGAGTCAAA
TGGCCCAATGACCTGTATCTGCAGGATAGAAAGCTGGCAGGCATCCTGGTGGAGCTGGCCGGAATAACAG
GCGATGCTGCACAGATCGTCATTGGCGCCGGGATTAACGTGGCTATGAGGCGCGTGGAGGAAAGCGTGGT
CAATCAGGGCTGGATCACACTGCAGGAAGCAGGGATTAACCTGGACAGGAATACTCTGGCCGCTACGCTG
ATCCGAGAGCTGCGGGCAGCCCTGGAACTGTTCGAGCAGGAAGGCCTGGCTCCATATCTGCCACGGTGGG
AGAAGCTGGATAACTTCATCAATAGACCCGTGAAGCTGATCATTGGGGACAAAGAGATTTTCGGGATTAG
CCGGGGGATTGATAAACAGGGAGCCCTGCTGCTGGAACAGGACGGAGTTATCAAACCCTGGATGGGCGGA
GAAATCAGTCTGCGGTCTGCCGAAAAGCTGCAGGGCGGTACCGGAGGGAGCAAAGACAATACTGTGCCTC
TGAAGCTGATCGCTCTCCTGGCTAATGGCGAGTTCCATAGTGGCGAACAGCTGGGAGAAACCCTGGGCAT
GTCCAGGGCCGCTATCAACAAGCACATTCAGACTCTGCGCGACTGGGGCGTGGACGTGTTCACCGTGCCC
GGAAAGGGCTACTCTCTGCCCGAGCCTATCCCGCTGCTGAACGCTAAACAGATTCTGGGACAGCTGGACG
GCGGCAAGCCCATCCCCAACCCCCTGCTGGGCCTGGACAGCACCTGAGAATTCGATATCAAGCTTATCGA
TAATCAACCTCTGGATTACAAAATTTGTGAAAGATTGACTGGTATTCTTAACTATGTTGCTCCTTTTACG
CTATGTGGATACGCTGCTTTAATGCCTTTGTATCATGCTATTGCTTCCCGTATGGCTTTCATTTTCTCCT
CCTTGTATAAATCCTGGTTGCTGTCTCTTTATGAGGAGTTGTGGCCCGTTGTCAGGCAACGTGGCGTGGT
GTGCACTGTGTTTGCTGACGCAACCCCCACTGGTTGGGGCATTGCCACCACCTGTCAGCTCCTTTCCGGG
ACTTTCGCTTTCCCCCTCCCTATTGCCACGGCGGAACTCATCGCCGCCTGCCTTGCCCGCTGCTGGACAG
GGGCTCGGCTGTTGGGCACTGACAATTCCGTGGTGTTGTCGGGGAAATCATCGTCCTTTCCTTGGCTGCT
CGCCTATGTTGCCACCTGGATTCTGCGCGGGACGTCCTTCTGCTACGTCCCTTCGGCCCTCAATCCAGCG
GACCTTCCTTCCCGCGGCCTGCTGCCGGCTCTGCGGCCTCTTCCGCGTCTTCGCCTTCGCCCTCAGACGA
GTCGGATCTCCCTTTGGGCCGCCTCCCCGCATCGATACCGAGCGCTGCTCGAGCTAGAGCTCGCTGATCA
GCCTCGACTGTGCCTTCTAGTTGCCAGCCATCTGTTGTTTGCCCCTCCCCCGTGCCTTCCTTGACCCTGG
AAGGTGCCACTCCCACTGTCCTTTCCTAATAAAATGAGGAAATTGCATCGCATTGTCTGAGTAGGTGTCA
TTCTATTCTGGGGGGTGGGGTGGGGCAGGACAGCAAGGGGGAGGATTGGGAAGACAATAGCAGGCATGCT
GGGGAGGTAACCACGTGCGGACCGAGCGGCCGCAGGAACCCCTAGTGATGGAGTTGGCCACTCCCTCTCT
GCGCGCTCGCTCGCTCACTGAGGCCGGGCGACCAAAGGTCGCCCGACGCCCGGGCTTTGCCCGGGCGGCC
TCAGTGAGCGAGCGAGCGCGCAGCTGCCTGCAGGGGCGCCTGATGCGGTATTTTCTCCTTACGCATCTGT
GCGGTATTTCACACCGCATA
[95 nt withheld, positions 2821-2915]
T
[46 nt withheld, positions 2917-2962]
C
[141 nt withheld, positions 2964-3104]
CCTTTGACGTTGGAGTCCACGTTCTTT
[37 nt withheld, positions 3132-3168]
ACTCTATCTCGGGCTATTCTTTTGATTTATAAGGGATTTTGCCGATTTCGGTCTATTGGTTAAAAAATGA
GCTGATTTAACAAAAATTTAACGCGAATTTTAACAAAATATTAACGTTTACAATTTTATGGTGCACTCTC
AGTACAATCTGCTCTGATGCCGCATAGTTAAGCCAGCCCCGACACCCGCCAACACCCGCTGACGCGCCCT
GACGGGCTTGTCTGCTCCCGGCATCCGCTTACAGACAAGCTGTGACCGTCTCCGGGAGCTGCATGTGTCA
GAGGTTTTCACCGTCATCACCGAAACGCGCGAGACGAAAGGGCCTCGTGATACGCCTATTTTTATAGGTT
AATGTCATGATAATAATGGTTTCTTAGACGTCAGGTGGCACTTTTCGGGGAAATGTGCGCGGAACCCCTA
TTTGTTTATTTTTCTAAATACATTCAAATATGTATCCGCTCATGAGACAATAACCCTGATAAATGCTTCA
ATAATATTGAAAAAGGAAGAGTATGAGTATTCAACATTTCCGTGTCGCCCTTATTCCCTTTTTTGCGGCA
TTTTGCCTTCCTGTTTTTGCTCACCCAGAAACGCTGGTGAAAGTAAAAGATGCTGAAGATCAGTTGGGTG
CACGAGTGGGTTACATCGAACTGGATCTCAACAGCGGTAAGATCCTTGAGAGTTTTCGCCCCGAAGAACG
TTTTCCAATGATGAGCACTTTTAAAGTTCTGCTATGTGGCGCGGTATTATCCCGTATTGACGCCGGGCAA
GAGCAACTCGGTCGCCGCATACACTATTCTCAGAATGACTTGGTTGAGTACTCACCAGTCACAGAAAAGC
ATCTTACGGATGGCATGACAGTAAGAGAATTATGCAGTGCTGCCATAACCATGAGTGATAACACTGCGGC
CAACTTACTTCTGACAACGATCGGAGGACCGAAGGAGCTAACCGCTTTTTTGCACAACATGGGGGATCAT
GTAACTCGCCTTGATCGTTGGGAACCGGAGCTGAATGAAGCCATACCAAACGACGAGCGTGACACCACGA
TGCCTGTAGCAATGGCAACAACGTTGCGCAAACTATTAACTGGCGAACTACTTACTCTAGCTTCCCGGCA
ACAATTAATAGACTGGATGGAGGCGGATAAAGTTGCAGGACCACTTCTGCGCTCGGCCCTTCCGGCTGGC
TGGTTTATTGCTGATAAATCTGGAGCCGGTGAGCGTGGAAGCCGCGGTATCATTGCAGCACTGGGGCCAG
ATGGTAAGCCCTCCCGTATCGTAGTTATCTACACGACGGGGAGTCAGGCAACTATGGATGAACGAAATAG
ACAGATCGCTGAGATAGGTGCCTCACTGATTAAGCATTGGTAACTGTCAGACCAAGTTTACTCATATATA
CTTTAGATTGATTTAAAACTTCATTTTTAATTTAAAAGGATCTAGGTGAAGATCCTTTTTGATAATCTCA
TGACCAAAATCCCTTAACGTGAGTTTTCGTTCCACTGAGCGTCAGACCCCGTAGAAAAGATCAAAGGATC
TTCTTGAGATCCTTTTTTTCTGCGCGTAATCTGCTGCTTGCAAACAAAAAAACCACCGCTACCAGCGGTG
GTTTGTTTGCCGGATCAAGAGCTACCAACTCTTTTTCCGAAGGTAACTGGCTTCAGCAGAGCGCAGATAC
CAAATACTGTTCTTCTAGTGTAGCCGTAGTTAGGCCACCACTTCAAGAACTCTGTAGCACCGCCTACATA
CCTCGCTCTGCTAATCCTGTTACCAGTGGCTGCTGCCAGTGGCGATAAGTCGTGTCTTACCGGGTTGGAC
TCAAGACGATAGTTACCGGATAAGGCGCAGCGGTCGGGCTGAACGGGGGGTTCGTGCACACAGCCCAGCT
TGGAGCGAACGACCTACACCGAACTGAGATACCTACAGCGTGAGCTATGAGAAAGCGCCACGCTTCCCGA
AGGGAGAAAGGCGGACAGGTATCCGGTAAGCGGCAGGGTCGGAACAGGAGAGCGCACGAGGGAGCTTCCA
GGGGGAAACGCCTGGTATCTTTATAGTCCTGTCGGGTTTCGCCACCTCTGACTTGAGCGTCGATTTTTGT
GATGCTCGTCAGGGGGGCGGAGCCTATGGAAAAACGCCAGCAACGCGGCCTTTTTACGGTTCCTGGCCTT
TTGCTGGCCTTTTGCTCACATGT
Features (pLannotate 1.2.2; 18 found; start..end, strand, type, name):
     12..39      +  repeat_region  AAV2 ITR (fragment): inverted terminal repeat of adeno-associated virus serotype 2 inverted
     68..95      +  repeat_region  AAV2 ITR (fragment): inverted terminal repeat of adeno-associated virus serotype 2 inverted
    181..628     +  promoter       hSyn promoter: human synapsin I promoter; confers neuron-specific expression (Kügler et al., 2003)
    645..663     -  misc_feature   MCS (fragment): pUC18/19 multiple cloning site
    672..695     +  CDS            Xpress™ tag: Xpress™ epitope tag, including an enterokinase recognition and cleavage site
    702..1427    +  CDS            miniTurbo (fragment): N-terminally truncated mutant of the E. coli biotin ligase BioID engineered for improved catalytic efficiency (Branon et al., 2018)
   1452..1684    +  CDS            TurboID (fragment): mutant of the E. coli biotin ligase BioID engineered for improved catalytic efficiency (Branon et al., 2018)
   1728..1752    +  misc_feature   MCS (fragment): pBluescript multiple cloning site
   1752..2340    +  misc_feature   WPRE: woodchuck hepatitis virus posttranscriptional regulatory element
   2388..2595    +  polyA_signal   bGH poly(A) signal: bovine growth hormone polyadenylation signal
   2624..2764    +  repeat_region  AAV2 ITR: inverted terminal repeat of adeno-associated virus serotype 2 inverted
   2769..2820    -  misc_feature   bom (fragment): basis of mobility region from pBR322
   2839..3294    +  rep_origin     f1 ori (sequence partly withheld): f1 bacteriophage origin of replication; arrow indicates direction of (+) strand synthesis
   3295..3344    -  misc_feature   bom (fragment): basis of mobility region from pBR322
   3446..3481    -  CDS            rop (fragment): Rop protein, which maintains plasmids at low copy number; rop
   3576..3680    +  promoter       AmpR promoter: bla
   3681..4541    +  CDS            AmpR: β-lactamase; bla; confers resistance to ampicillin, carbenicillin, and related antibiotics
   4712..5300    +  rep_origin     ori: high-copy-number ColE1/pMB1/pBR322/pUC origin of replication
