[The description below was written by a language model from this plasmid's Addgene catalogue record and pLannotate feature annotations shown in this document.]
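Description:
pNTI826 is an AAV transfer plasmid for neuron-directed mammalian expression of cpTurboID, a synthetic circularly permuted form of the engineered E. coli biotin ligase TurboID. It was built on a pAAV hSyn–WPRE–bGHpA backbone from which the original TALE-CIB1 insert was removed. The roughly 5.4 kb plasmid replicates in E. coli through a high-copy ColE1/pUC-type origin and is selected with ampicillin via the β-lactamase gene and its own promoter. An f1 phage origin is also present, along with small pBR322-derived remnants (bom and rop fragments).

The expression cassette sits between AAV2 inverted terminal repeats, which are the cis elements needed for replication and packaging of the intervening DNA into recombinant AAV particles. The 3′ ITR is annotated in full, whereas the 5′ ITR is detected only as short fragments, which may reflect the difficulty of sequencing and annotating these repeats. Within the cassette, the human synapsin I promoter confers neuron-specific transcription of the ~1.06 kb cpTurboID coding sequence. The annotation shows this as a miniTurbo-like segment followed by a separate TurboID fragment, consistent with a rearranged, circularly permuted ligase. A short match to the Xpress epitope is annotated just upstream of it. The catalogue lists a C-terminal V5 tag, which the automated feature table did not pick up. Downstream, the WPRE enhances transcript stability and expression, and the bovine growth hormone polyadenylation signal terminates the message.

The stated purpose is AAV production of V5-tagged cpTurboID. The associated work concerns recording calcium signals by calcium-dependent proximity biotinylation, but the record does not state the specific role of this construct in that work.
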