Addgene plasmid #216634: pNTI826
Purpose: cpTurboID (V5) for AAV production
Depositing lab: Nicholas Ingolia. Depositing organization: University of California, Berkeley. Publication: Molecular recording of calcium signals via calcium-dependent proximity labeling. Kim JW, Yong AJH, Aisenberg EE, Lobel JH, Wang W, Dawson TM, Dawson VL, Gao R, Jan YN, Bateup HS, Ingolia NT. Nat Chem Biol. 2024 Jul;20(7):894-905. doi: 10.1038/s41589-024-01603-7. Epub 2024 Apr 24. PubMed 38658655.
Backbone
  Vector backbone: pAAV_hSyn_TALE(Grm2)-GS-CIB1(NLS*,∆318-334)_WPRE_bGHpA
  Backbone size w/o insert (bp): 4301
  Total vector size (bp): 5360
  Modifications to backbone: (removed insert)
  Vector type: Mammalian Expression, AAV
Growth in bacteria
  Bacterial resistance: Ampicillin, 100 μg/mL
  Growth temperature: 30°C
  Growth strain: NEB Stable
  Copy number: Unknown
Gene/Insert
  Gene/Insert name: cpTurboID
  Species: Synthetic
  Insert size (bp): 1059
  Tag / fusion protein: V5 (C terminal on insert)
Terms and licenses: Academic/Nonprofit Terms; Industry Terms: Not Available to Industry
How to cite: pNTI826 was a gift from Nicholas Ingolia (Addgene plasmid # 216634 ; http://n2t.net/addgene:216634 ; RRID:Addgene_216634)
